Addgene plasmid #135459: CMV:eGFP-p2A-HA-β2Ar-uTEV1Δ(220-242)
Purpose: Mammalian expression of SPARK protease component
Depositing lab: Alice Ting. Depositing organization: Stanford University. Publication: Directed evolution improves the catalytic efficiency of TEV protease. Sanchez MI, Ting AY. Nat Methods. 2019 Dec 9. pii: 10.1038/s41592-019-0665-7. doi: 10.1038/s41592-019-0665-7. PubMed 31819267.
Backbone
  Vector backbone: pLX208
  Backbone size w/o insert (bp): 6775
  Total vector size (bp): 9568
  Vector type: Mammalian Expression, Lentiviral
Growth in bacteria
  Bacterial resistance: Ampicillin, 100 μg/mL
  Growth temperature: 37°C
  Growth strain: NEB Stable
  Copy number: Unknown
Gene/Insert
  Gene/Insert name: eGFP-p2A-HA-βarrestin2-uTEV1Δ
  Species: Synthetic
  Insert size (bp): 2793
  Promoter: CMV
  Tag / fusion protein: eGFP, HA
  Cloning method: Gibson Cloning
  Sequencing primers: 5′ CMV-f; 3′ WPRE-r
Terms and licenses: Academic/Nonprofit Terms; Industry Terms: Not Available to Industry
Depositor comments: Hygromycin selection gene was deleted
How to cite: CMV:eGFP-p2A-HA-β2Ar-uTEV1Δ(220-242) was a gift from Alice Ting (Addgene plasmid # 135459 ; http://n2t.net/addgene:135459 ; RRID:Addgene_135459)
