[The description below was written by a language model from this plasmid's Addgene catalogue record and pLannotate feature annotations shown in this document.]
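Description:
CMV:eGFP-p2A-HA-β2Ar-uTEV1Δ(220-242) is a 9,568 bp third-generation-style, self-inactivating lentiviral transfer plasmid built on the pLX208 backbone for expression in mammalian cells. It can be used either by direct transfection or by packaging into lentivirus. It is maintained in E. coli through a high-copy ColE1/pUC origin and an ampicillin resistance gene (β-lactamase), and it also carries an f1 origin and an SV40 origin. The viral framework consists of an RSV promoter driving a truncated HIV-1 5' LTR, the Ψ packaging signal with a partial gag sequence, the RRE for Rev-dependent export, a cPPT/CTS, WPRE downstream of the insert, and a ΔU3 3' LTR followed by an SV40 polyadenylation signal. The depositor notes that the hygromycin selection gene of the parent vector was deleted. In line with this, only a short hph fragment is annotated, so the construct offers no mammalian drug selection.

The payload is a synthetic 2,793 bp open reading frame under the CMV enhancer/promoter. EGFP comes first and is separated by a P2A self-cleaving peptide from an HA-tagged β-arrestin2 (annotated as matching the rat Arrb2 protein). β-arrestin2 is fused at its C-terminus to uTEV1Δ, a tobacco etch virus protease variant lacking residues 220–242. Short Gateway att site remnants flank the arrestin coding region. The 2A arrangement lets EGFP act as a separate fluorescent marker of expressing cells, while HA allows detection of the fusion protein. According to the record, the plasmid supplies the protease component of the SPARK system. Fusing the protease to arrestin fits a design in which it is recruited to activated GPCRs, although the partner constructs are not described here. The associated publication concerns directed evolution of TEV protease for improved catalytic efficiency.
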