Features (pLannotate 1.2.2; 31 found; start..end, strand, type, name):
      1..204     +  promoter       CMV promoter: human cytomegalovirus (CMV) immediate early promoter
    230..946     +  CDS            EGFP: EGFP is a basic (constitutively fluorescent) green fluorescent protein published in 1996, derived from Aequorea victoria. It is reported to be a rapidly-maturing weak dimer with moderate acid sensitivity.
   1016..1039    +  CDS            3xHA (fragment): three tandem HA epitope tags
   1046..1064    +  protein_bind   attL1 (fragment): mutant version of attL; recombination site for the Gateway® LR reaction LR Clonase™
   1070..2299    +  CDS            Arrb2: ARRB2_RAT - Experimental evidence at protein level: Swiss-Prot protein existence level 1. Functions in regulating agonist-mediated G-protein coupled receptor (GPCR) signaling by mediating both receptor desensitization and resensitization processes. During homologous desensitization, beta- arrestins bind to the GPRK-phosphorylated receptor and sterically preclude its coupling to the cognate G-protein; the binding appears to require additional receptor determinants exposed only in the active receptor conformation. The beta-arrestins target many receptors for internalization by acting as endocyti
   2299..2319    -  protein_bind   attB2 (fragment): mutant version of attB; recombination site for the Gateway® BP reaction BP Clonase™
   2366..3022    +  CDS            TEV protease (fragment): tobacco etch virus protease (Kapust et al., 2001)
   3041..3629    +  misc_feature   WPRE: woodchuck hepatitis virus posttranscriptional regulatory element
   3680..3699    +  misc_feature   cPPT/CTS (fragment): central polypurine tract and central termination sequence of HIV-1
   3701..3934    +  LTR            3' LTR (ΔU3): self-inactivating 3' long terminal repeat (LTR) from HIV-1
   4012..4133    +  polyA_signal   SV40 poly(A) signal: SV40 polyadenylation signal
   4173..4308    +  rep_origin     SV40 ori: SV40 origin of replication
   4329..4347    -  promoter       T7 promoter: promoter for bacteriophage T7 RNA polymerase
   4355..4510    +  CDS            lacZα (fragment): LacZα fragment of β-galactosidase; lacZ fragment
   4515..4943    +  rep_origin     f1 ori (sequence partly withheld): f1 bacteriophage origin of replication; arrow indicates direction of (+) strand synthesis
   4996..5100    +  promoter       AmpR promoter: bla
   5101..5961    +  CDS            AmpR: β-lactamase; bla; confers resistance to ampicillin, carbenicillin, and related antibiotics
   6132..6720    +  rep_origin     ori: high-copy-number ColE1/pMB1/pBR322/pUC origin of replication
   6903..6995    +  CDS            lacI (fragment): lac repressor; lacI; The lac repressor binds to the lac operator to inhibit transcription in E. coli. This inhibition can be relieved by adding lactose or isopropyl-β-D-thiogalactopyranoside (IPTG).
   7008..7029    +  protein_bind   CAP binding site: CAP binding activates transcription in the presence of cAMP. E. coli catabolite activator protein
   7044..7074    +  promoter       lac promoter: promoter for the E. coli lac operon
   7082..7098    +  protein_bind   lac operator: The lac repressor binds to the lac operator to inhibit transcription in E. coli. This inhibition can be relieved by adding lactose or isopropyl-β-D-thiogalactopyranoside (IPTG). lac repressor encoded by lacI
   7143..7161    +  promoter       T3 promoter: promoter for bacteriophage T3 RNA polymerase
   7189..7415    +  promoter       RSV promoter: Rous sarcoma virus enhancer/promoter
   7416..7596    +  LTR            5' LTR (truncated): truncated 5' long terminal repeat (LTR) from HIV-1
   7643..7768    +  misc_feature   HIV-1 Ψ: packaging signal of human immunodeficiency virus type 1
   7752..8115    +  CDS            HIV-1 gag (fragment): gag protein from human immunodeficiency virus 1; gag
   8261..8494    +  misc_feature   RRE: The Rev response element (RRE) of HIV-1 allows for Rev-dependent mRNA export from the nucleus to the cytoplasm.
   8891..8977    +  CDS            hph (fragment): KHYB_ECOLX - Experimental evidence at protein level: Swiss-Prot protein existence level 1. The aminoglycoside phosphotransferases achieve inactivation of their antibiotic substrates by phosphorylation. Only phosphorylates hygromycin and closely related compounds such as demethyl analogs and destomycin. From Escherichia coli.
   9031..9148    +  misc_feature   cPPT/CTS: central polypurine tract and central termination sequence of HIV-1
   9265..9568    +  enhancer       CMV enhancer: human cytomegalovirus immediate early enhancer
>Addgene plasmid #135459 | CMV:eGFP-p2A-HA-β2Ar-uTEV1Δ(220-242) | addgene full sequence | sequence record 267521 | Addgene NGS Result
GTGATGCGGTTTTGGCAGTACATCAATGGGCGTGGATAGCGGTTTGACTCACGGGGATTTCCAAGTCTCC
ACCCCATTGACGTCAATGGGAGTTTGTTTTGGCACCAAAATCAACGGGACTTTCCAAAATGTCGTAACAA
CTCCGCCCCATTGACGCAAATGGGCGGTAGGCGTGTACGGTGGGAGGTCTATATAAGCAGAGCTCTCTGG
CTAACTGTCGGGATCCACCATGGTGAGCAAGGGCGAGGAGCTGTTCACCGGGGTGGTGCCCATCCTGGTC
GAGCTGGACGGCGACGTAAACGGCCACAAGTTCAGCGTGTCCGGCGAGGGCGAGGGCGATGCCACCTACG
GCAAGCTGACCCTGAAGTTCATCTGCACCACCGGCAAGCTGCCCGTGCCCTGGCCCACCCTCGTGACCAC
CCTGACCTACGGCGTGCAGTGCTTCAGCCGCTACCCCGACCACATGAAGCAGCACGACTTCTTCAAGTCC
GCCATGCCCGAAGGCTACGTCCAGGAGCGCACCATCTTCTTCAAGGACGACGGCAACTACAAGACCCGCG
CCGAGGTGAAGTTCGAGGGCGACACCCTGGTGAACCGCATCGAGCTGAAGGGCATCGACTTCAAGGAGGA
CGGCAACATCCTGGGGCACAAGCTGGAGTACAACTACAACAGCCACAACGTCTATATCATGGCCGACAAG
CAGAAGAACGGCATCAAGGTGAACTTCAAGATCCGCCACAACATCGAGGACGGCAGCGTGCAGCTCGCCG
ACCACTACCAGCAGAACACCCCCATCGGCGACGGCCCCGTGCTGCTGCCCGACAACCACTACCTGAGCAC
CCAGTCCGCCCTGAGCAAAGACCCCAACGAGAAGCGCGATCACATGGTCCTGCTGGAGTTCGTGACCGCC
GCCGGGATCACTCTCGGCATGGACGAGCTGTACAAGGGAAGCGGAGCTACTAACTTCAGCCTGCTGAAGC
AGGCTGGAGACGTGGAGGAGAACCCTGGACCTTACCCATATGACGTTCCAGATTACGCTACCGGTCCAAC
TTTGTACAAAAAAGTTGGCATGGGTGAAAAACCCGGGACCAGGGTCTTCAAGAAGTCGAGCCCTAACTGC
AAGCTCACCGTGTACTTGGGCAAGCGTGACTTTGTGGATCACTTGGACAAAGTGGATCCTGTCGATGGTG
TGGTGCTTGTGGATCCTGACTACTTGAAGGACCGGAAAGTGTTTGTGACCCTCACCTGTGCCTTCCGCTA
TGGCCGAGAAGACCTGGATGTACTGGGCCTGTCTTTCCGCAAAGATCTGTTCATCGCCACCTACCAGGCC
TTCCCCCCCATGCCCAACCCACCTCGGCCCCCCACCCGCCTACAGGACCGACTGCTGAAGAAGTTGGGCC
AGCACGCCCACCCCTTTTTTTTCACAATACCCCAGAATTTGCCTTGCTCCGTCACACTGCAGCCAGGACC
GGAGGACACAGGGAAGGCCTGTGGAGTAGACTTTGAGATTCGAGCCTTCTGTGCCAAATCTATAGAAGAA
AAAAGCCACAAAAGGAACTCCGTGCGGCTTATCATCAGAAAGGTACAGTTTGCTCCTGAGACACCCGGCC
CCCAGCCATCAGCTGAAACCACACGCCACTTCCTCATGTCTGACCGGAGGTCCCTGCACCTAGAGGCTTC
CCTGGACAAAGAGCTGTACTACCATGGGGAACCCCTCAATGTCAACGTCCACGTCACCAACAATTCTGCC
AAAACCGTCAAGAAGATCAGAGTGTCTGTGAGACAGTATGCCGACATTTGCCTCTTCAGCACCGCGCAGT
ACAAGTGTCCTGTGGCTCAGCTTGAACAAGATGACCAGGTGTCTCCCAGTTCCACATTCTGCAAGGTGTA
CACCATAACCCCGCTGCTCAGTGACAACCGAGAGAAGCGTGGCCTTGCCCTTGATGGGCAACTCAAGCAC
GAAGACACCAACCTGGCTTCCAGCACCATTGTGAAGGAGGGAGCCAACAAGGAGGTGCTGGGAATCCTAG
TATCCTACAGGGTCAAGGTGAAGCTGGTGGTGTCTCGAGGCGGGGATGTCTCCGTGGAGCTACCTTTCGT
CCTAATGCACCCCAAGCCCCACGACCACATCACCCTTCCCCGACCCCAGTCAGCCCCCCGGGAAATAGAC
ATCCCTGTGGATACCAACCTCATTGAATTCGATACCAACTATGCCACAGACGACGACATCGTGTTTGAGG
ACTTTGCGAGGCTTCGGCTGAAGGGGATGAAGGATGACGACTGTGATGACCAGTTCTGCCCAACTTTCTT
GTACAAAGTTGGCATTATAGCTAGCGGTGGAAGTGGATCAGGCAGCGGTGGATCTGGAGAAAGCTTGTTT
AAGGGACCACGTGATTACAACCCGATATCGAGCACCATTTGTCATTTGACGAATGAATCTGATGGGCACA
CAACATCGTTGTATGGTATTGGATTTGGTCCCTTCATCATTACAAACAAGCACTTGTTTAGAAGAAATAA
TGGAACACTGTTGGTCCAATCACTACATGGTGTATTCAAGGTCAAGAACACCACGACTTTGCAACAACAC
CTCATTGATGGGAGGGACATGATAATTATTCGCATGCCTAAGGATTTCCCACCATTTCCTCAAAAGCTGA
AATTTAGAGAGCCACAAAGGGAAGAGCGCATATGTCTTGTGACAACCAACTTCCAAACTAAGAGCATGTC
TAGCATGGTGTCAGACACTAGTTGCACATTCCCTTCATCTGATGGCATATTCTGGAAGCATTGGATTCAA
ACCAAGGATGGGCAGTGTGGCAATCCATTAGTATCAACTAGAGATGGGTTCATTGTTGGTATACACTCAG
CATCGAATTTCACCAACACAAACAATTATTTCACAAGCGTGCCGAAAAACTTCATGGAATTGTTGACAAA
TCAGGAGGCGCAGCAGTGGGTTAGTGGTTGGCGATTAAATGCTGACTCAGTATTGTGGGGTGGCCATAAA
GTTTTCATGGTGTAAACGCGTTAAGTCGACAATCAACCTCTGGATTACAAAATTTGTGAAAGATTGACTG
GTATTCTTAACTATGTTGCTCCTTTTACGCTATGTGGATACGCTGCTTTAATGCCTTTGTATCATGCTAT
TGCTTCCCGTATGGCTTTCATTTTCTCCTCCTTGTATAAATCCTGGTTGCTGTCTCTTTATGAGGAGTTG
TGGCCCGTTGTCAGGCAACGTGGCGTGGTGTGCACTGTGTTTGCTGACGCAACCCCCACTGGTTGGGGCA
TTGCCACCACCTGTCAGCTCCTTTCCGGGACTTTCGCTTTCCCCCTCCCTATTGCCACGGCGGAACTCAT
CGCCGCCTGCCTTGCCCGCTGCTGGACAGGGGCTCGGCTGTTGGGCACTGACAATTCCGTGGTGTTGTCG
GGGAAATCATCGTCCTTTCCTTGGCTGCTCGCCTGTGTTGCCACCTGGATTCTGCGCGGGACGTCCTTCT
GCTACGTCCCTTCGGCCCTCAATCCAGCGGACCTTCCTTCCCGCGGCCTGCTGCCGGCTCTGCGGCCTCT
TCCGCGTCTTCGCCTTCGCCCTCAGACGAGTCGGATCTCCCTTTGGGCCGCCTCCCCGCGTCGACTTTAA
GACCAATGACTTACAAGGCAGCTGTAGATCTTAGCCACTTTTTAAAAGAAAAGGGGGGACTGGAAGGGCT
AATTCACTCCCAACGAAGACAAGATCTGCTTTTTGCTTGTACTGGGTCTCTCTGGTTAGACCAGATCTGA
GCCTGGGAGCTCTCTGGCTAACTAGGGAACCCACTGCTTAAGCCTCAATAAAGCTTGCCTTGAGTGCTTC
AAGTAGTGTGTGCCCGTCTGTTGTGTGACTCTGGTAACTAGAGATCCCTCAGACCCTTTTAGTCAGTGTG
GAAAATCTCTAGCAGTACGTATAGTAGTTCATGTCATCTTATTATTCAGTATTTATAACTTGCAAAGAAA
TGAATATCAGAGAGTGAGAGGAACTTGTTTATTGCAGCTTATAATGGTTACAAATAAAGCAATAGCATCA
CAAATTTCACAAATAAAGCATTTTTTTCACTGCATTCTAGTTGTGGTTTGTCCAAACTCATCAATGTATC
TTATCATGTCTGGCTCTAGCTATCCCGCCCCTAACTCCGCCCATCCCGCCCCTAACTCCGCCCAGTTCCG
CCCATTCTCCGCCCCATGGCTGACTAATTTTTTTTATTTATGCAGAGGCCGAGGCCGCCTCGGCCTCTGA
GCTATTCCAGAAGTAGTGAGGAGGCTTTTTTGGAGGCCTAGGGACGTACCCAATTCGCCCTATAGTGAGT
CGTATTACGCGCGCTCACTGGCCGTCGTTTTACAACGTCGTGACTGGGAAAACCCTGGCGTTACCCAACT
TAATCGCCTTGCAGCACATCCCCCTTTCGCCAGCTGGCGTAATAGCGAAGAGGCCCGCACCGATCGCCCT
TCCCAACAGTTGCGCAGCCTGAATGGCGAATGGG
[124 nt withheld, positions 4515-4638]
C
[91 nt withheld, positions 4640-4730]
A
[49 nt withheld, positions 4732-4780]
CCTTTGACGTTGGAGTCCACGTTCTTT
[37 nt withheld, positions 4808-4844]
ACCCTATCTCGGTCTATTCTTTTGATTTATAAGGGATTTTGCCGATTTCGGCCTATTGGTTAAAAAATGA
GCTGATTTAACAAAAATTTAACGCGAATTTTAACAAAATATTAACGCTTACAATTTAGGTGGCACTTTTC
GGGGAAATGTGCGCGGAACCCCTATTTGTTTATTTTTCTAAATACATTCAAATATGTATCCGCTCATGAG
ACAATAACCCTGATAAATGCTTCAATAATATTGAAAAAGGAAGAGTATGAGTATTCAACATTTCCGTGTC
GCCCTTATTCCCTTTTTTGCGGCATTTTGCCTTCCTGTTTTTGCTCACCCAGAAACGCTGGTGAAAGTAA
AAGATGCTGAAGATCAGTTGGGTGCACGAGTGGGTTACATCGAACTGGATCTCAACAGCGGTAAGATCCT
TGAGAGTTTTCGCCCCGAAGAACGTTTTCCAATGATGAGCACTTTTAAAGTTCTGCTATGTGGCGCGGTA
TTATCCCGTATTGACGCCGGGCAAGAGCAACTCGGTCGCCGCATACACTATTCTCAGAATGACTTGGTTG
AGTACTCACCAGTCACAGAAAAGCATCTTACGGATGGCATGACAGTAAGAGAATTATGCAGTGCTGCCAT
AACCATGAGTGATAACACTGCGGCCAACTTACTTCTGACAACGATCGGAGGACCGAAGGAGCTAACCGCT
TTTTTGCACAACATGGGGGATCATGTAACTCGCCTTGATCGTTGGGAACCGGAGCTGAATGAAGCCATAC
CAAACGACGAGCGTGACACCACGATGCCTGTAGCAATGGCAACAACGTTGCGCAAACTATTAACTGGCGA
ACTACTTACTCTAGCTTCCCGGCAACAATTAATAGACTGGATGGAGGCGGATAAAGTTGCAGGACCACTT
CTGCGCTCGGCCCTTCCGGCTGGCTGGTTTATTGCTGATAAATCTGGAGCCGGTGAGCGTGGGTCTCGCG
GTATCATTGCAGCACTGGGGCCAGATGGTAAGCCCTCCCGTATCGTAGTTATCTACACGACGGGGAGTCA
GGCAACTATGGATGAACGAAATAGACAGATCGCTGAGATAGGTGCCTCACTGATTAAGCATTGGTAACTG
TCAGACCAAGTTTACTCATATATACTTTAGATTGATTTAAAACTTCATTTTTAATTTAAAAGGATCTAGG
TGAAGATCCTTTTTGATAATCTCATGACCAAAATCCCTTAACGTGAGTTTTCGTTCCACTGAGCGTCAGA
CCCCGTAGAAAAGATCAAAGGATCTTCTTGAGATCCTTTTTTTCTGCGCGTAATCTGCTGCTTGCAAACA
AAAAAACCACCGCTACCAGCGGTGGTTTGTTTGCCGGATCAAGAGCTACCAACTCTTTTTCCGAAGGTAA
CTGGCTTCAGCAGAGCGCAGATACCAAATACTGTTCTTCTAGTGTAGCCGTAGTTAGGCCACCACTTCAA
GAACTCTGTAGCACCGCCTACATACCTCGCTCTGCTAATCCTGTTACCAGTGGCTGCTGCCAGTGGCGAT
AAGTCGTGTCTTACCGGGTTGGACTCAAGACGATAGTTACCGGATAAGGCGCAGCGGTCGGGCTGAACGG
GGGGTTCGTGCACACAGCCCAGCTTGGAGCGAACGACCTACACCGAACTGAGATACCTACAGCGTGAGCT
ATGAGAAAGCGCCACGCTTCCCGAAGGGAGAAAGGCGGACAGGTATCCGGTAAGCGGCAGGGTCGGAACA
GGAGAGCGCACGAGGGAGCTTCCAGGGGGAAACGCCTGGTATCTTTATAGTCCTGTCGGGTTTCGCCACC
TCTGACTTGAGCGTCGATTTTTGTGATGCTCGTCAGGGGGGCGGAGCCTATGGAAAAACGCCAGCAACGC
GGCCTTTTTACGGTTCCTGGCCTTTTGCTGGCCTTTTGCTCACATGTTCTTTCCTGCGTTATCCCCTGAT
TCTGTGGATAACCGTATTACCGCCTTTGAGTGAGCTGATACCGCTCGCCGCAGCCGAACGACCGAGCGCA
GCGAGTCAGTGAGCGAGGAAGCGGAAGAGCGCCCAATACGCAAACCGCCTCTCCCCGCGCGTTGGCCGAT
TCATTAATGCAGCTGGCACGACAGGTTTCCCGACTGGAAAGCGGGCAGTGAGCGCAACGCAATTAATGTG
AGTTAGCTCACTCATTAGGCACCCCAGGCTTTACACTTTATGCTTCCGGCTCGTATGTTGTGTGGAATTG
TGAGCGGATAACAATTTCACACAGGAAACAGCTATGACCATGATTACGCCAAGCGCGCAATTAACCCTCA
CTAAAGGGAACAAAAGCTGGAGCTGCAAGCTTAATGTAGTCTTATGCAATACTCTTGTAGTCTTGCAACA
TGGTAACGATGAGTTAGCAACATGCCTTACAAGGAGAGAAAAAGCACCGTGCATGCCGATTGGTGGAAGT
AAGGTGGTACGATCGTGCCTTATTAGGAAGGCAACAGACGGGTCTGACATGGATTGGACGAACCACTGAA
TTGCCGCATTGCAGAGATATTGTATTTAAGTGCCTAGCTCGATACATAAACGGGTCTCTCTGGTTAGACC
AGATCTGAGCCTGGGAGCTCTCTGGCTAACTAGGGAACCCACTGCTTAAGCCTCAATAAAGCTTGCCTTG
AGTGCTTCAAGTAGTGTGTGCCCGTCTGTTGTGTGACTCTGGTAACTAGAGATCCCTCAGACCCTTTTAG
TCAGTGTGGAAAATCTCTAGCAGTGGCGCCCGAACAGGGACTTGAAAGCGAAAGGGAAACCAGAGGAGCT
CTCTCGACGCAGGACTCGGCTTGCTGAAGCGCGCACGGCAAGAGGCGAGGGGCGGCGACTGGTGAGTACG
CCAAAAATTTTGACTAGCGGAGGCTAGAAGGAGAGAGATGGGTGCGAGAGCGTCAGTATTAAGCGGGGGA
GAATTAGATCGCGATGGGAAAAAATTCGGTTAAGGCCAGGGGGAAAGAAAAAATATAAATTAAAACATAT
AGTATGGGCAAGCAGGGAGCTAGAACGATTCGCAGTTAATCCTGGCCTGTTAGAAACATCAGAAGGCTGT
AGACAAATACTGGGACAGCTACAACCATCCCTTCAGACAGGATCAGAAGAACTTAGATCATTATATAATA
CAGTAGCAACCCTCTATTGTGTGCATCAAAGGATAGAGATAAAAGACACCAAGGAAGCTTTAGACAAGAT
AGAGGAAGAGCAAAACAAAAGTAAGACCACCGCACAGCAAGCGGCCGCTGATCTTCAGACCTGGAGGAGG
AGATATGAGGGACAATTGGAGAAGTGAATTATATAAATATAAAGTAGTAAAAATTGAACCATTAGGAGTA
GCACCCACCAAGGCAAAGAGAAGAGTGGTGCAGAGAGAAAAAAGAGCAGTGGGAATAGGAGCTTTGTTCC
TTGGGTTCTTGGGAGCAGCAGGAAGCACTATGGGCGCAGCGTCAATGACGCTGACGGTACAGGCCAGACA
ATTATTGTCTGGTATAGTGCAGCAGCAGAACAATTTGCTGAGGGCTATTGAGGCGCAACAGCATCTGTTG
CAACTCACAGTCTGGGGCATCAAGCAGCTCCAGGCAAGAATCCTGGCTGTGGAAAGATACCTAAAGGATC
AACAGCTCCTGGGGATTTGGGGTTGCTCTGGAAAACTCATTTGCACCACTGCTGTGCCTTGGAATGCTAG
TTGGAGTAATAAATCTCTGGAACAGATTTGGAATCACACGACCTGGATGGAGTGGGACAGAGAAATTAAC
AATTACACAAGCTTAATACACTCCTTAATTGAAGAATCGCAAAACCAGCAAGAAAAGAATGAACAAGAAT
TATTGGAATTAGATAAATGGGCAAGTTTGTGGAATTGGTTTAACATAACAAATTGGCTGTGGTATATAAA
ATTATTCATAATGATAGTAGGAGGCTTGGTAGGTTTAAGAATAGTTTTTGCTGTACTTTCTATAGTGAAT
AGAGTTAGGCAGGGATATTCACCATTATCGTTTCAGACCCACCTCCCAACCCCGAGAGCGCTGCCGTCTG
GACCGATGGCTGTGTGGAAGTGCTCGCCGATAGTGGAAACAGACGCCCCAGCACTCGTCCTAGGGCAAAG
GATCTGCAGTAATGAGAATTCTAGATCTTGAGACAAATGGCAGTATTCATCCACAATTTTAAAAGAAAAG
GGGGGATTGGGGGGTACAGTGCAGGGGAAAGAATAGTAGACATAATAGCAACAGACATACAAACTAAAGA
ATTACAAAAACAAATTACAAAAATTCAAAATTTTCGGGTTTATTACAGGGACAGCAGAGATCCACTTTGG
CGCCGGCTCGAGGGGGCCCGGGGTTATTAATAGTAATCAATTACGGGGTCATTAGTTCATAGCCCATATA
TGGAGTTCCGCGTTACATAACTTACGGTAAATGGCCCGCCTGGCTGACCGCCCAACGACCCCCGCCCATT
GACGTCAATAATGACGTATGTTCCCATAGTAACGCCAATAGGGACTTTCCATTGACGTCAATGGGTGGAG
TATTTACGGTAAACTGCCCACTTGGCAGTACATCAAGTGTATCATATGCCAAGTACGCCCCCTATTGACG
TCAATGACGGTAAATGGCCCGCCTGGCATTATGCCCAGTACATGACCTTATGGGACTTTCCTACTTGGCA
GTACATCTACGTATTAGTCATCGCTATTACCATG
